Addgene plasmid #53846: C21orf49_pCSdest
Depositing lab: Roger Reeves. Depositing organization: Johns Hopkins University and School of Medicine. Publication: Survey of Human Chromosome 21 Gene Expression Effects on Early Development in Danio rerio. Edie S, Zaghloul NA, Leitch CC, Klinedinst DK, Lebron J, Thole JF, McCallion AS, Katsanis N, Reeves RH. G3 (Bethesda). 2018 Jul 2;8(7):2215-2223. doi: 10.1534/g3.118.200144. PubMed 29760202.
Backbone
  Vector backbone: pCSDest
  Backbone manufacturer: Lawson Lab (Addgene Plasmid 22423)
  Backbone size w/o insert (bp): 4095
  Vector type: Mammalian Expression
Growth in bacteria
  Bacterial resistance: Ampicillin, 100 μg/mL
  Growth temperature: 37°C
  Growth strain: Top10
  Copy number: High Copy
Gene/Insert
  Gene/Insert name: C21orf49
  Species: H. sapiens (human)
  Insert size (bp): 240
  Promoter: SP6 and CMV
  Cloning method: Gateway Cloning
  Sequencing primers: 5′ CMV-F; 3′ EBV-Rev
Terms and licenses: Academic/Nonprofit Terms; Industry Terms
Depositor comments: AK096601
How to cite: C21orf49_pCSdest was a gift from Roger Reeves (Addgene plasmid # 53846 ; http://n2t.net/addgene:53846 ; RRID:Addgene_53846)
