[The description below was written by a language model from this plasmid's Addgene catalogue record.]
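Description:
C21orf49_pCSdest is a mammalian expression plasmid built on pCSDest, a Gateway destination version of the pCS2-type vector family with a recorded backbone size of about 4.1 kb. It is maintained in E. coli as a high-copy plasmid under ampicillin selection. The record does not include a feature table, so the origin of replication, polyadenylation signal and residual recombination sites are not itemised. Because the insert was introduced by Gateway cloning, att recombination scars would be expected to flank it.

The payload is a short, roughly 240 bp insert corresponding to human C21orf49, an open reading frame annotated on chromosome 21. A depositor comment links it to a cDNA accession. No epitope tag, fusion partner or reporter is listed. Two promoters sit upstream of the insert. The CMV promoter drives constitutive RNA polymerase II transcription after the plasmid DNA is delivered to vertebrate cells or embryos. The SP6 bacteriophage promoter allows the same insert to be transcribed in vitro into synthetic mRNA, so one clone serves both transfection and RNA injection.

The associated publication surveyed how expression of human chromosome 21 genes affects early development in zebrafish. This places the construct within a collection of chromosome 21 clones made to test overexpression phenotypes in embryos, an approach relevant to gene-dosage effects in trisomy 21. The record does not state the specific delivery method or the outcome for this gene.
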