>Addgene plasmid #53846 | C21orf49_pCSdest | addgene partial sequence | sequence record 94821 | CMV-F 5'-CGCAAATGGGCGGTAGGCGTG-3'
GCATGCTCGTTTAGGGAACCGCCATTCTGCCTGGGGACGTCGGAGCAAGCTTGATTTAGGTGACACTATA
GAATACAAGCTACTTGTTCTTTTTGCAGGATCCCATCGATTCGAATTCAAGGATCACAAGTTTGTACAAA
AAAGCAGGCACCATGCATCATGTCAGGCAGCTTATGATGCCAATTTGTCCCATGGCCTTAAATTCCACAA
CCTCATCATCTACCACCTTTGGTGCTTTCAGAATCATGACTCTCAATGTTGAAGAATGGGCTACTGCATG
GAAGGTGCTGATCCTTTTAGAGGCAGCCGTGGAAGAGGAAAAGAGATCAGAAGAGAAAAGGATATTGGTT
TGCGGAACATGTGGGACAAGAAGTTCCCAGAAGAATTTGTAGAACCCAGCTTTCTTGTACAAAGTGGTGA
TCCTCTCGAGCCTCTAGAACTATAGTGAGTCGTATTACGTAGATCCAGACATGATAAGATACATTGATGA
GTTTGGACAAACCACAACTAGAATGCAGTGAAAAAAATGCTTTATTTGTGAAATTTGTGATGCTATTGCT
TTATTTGTAACCATTATAAGCTGCAATAAACAAGTTAACAACAACAATTGCATTCATTTTATGTTTCAGG
TTCAGGGGGAGGTGTGGGAGGTTTTTTAATTCGCGGCCGCGGCGCCAATGCATTGGGCCCGGTACCCAGC
TTTTGTTCCCTTTAGTGAGGGTTAATTGCGCGCTTGGCGTAATCATGGTCATAGCTGTTTCCTGTGTGAA
ATTGTTATCCGCTCACAATTCCACACAACATACGAG
