>Addgene plasmid #53846 | C21orf49_pCSdest | addgene partial sequence | sequence record 95015 | EBV-rev 5'-GTGGTTTGTCCAAACTCATC-3'
TACGACTCACTATAGTTCTAGAGGCTCGAGAGGATCACCACTTTGTACAAGAAAGCTGGGTTCTACAAAT
TCTTCTGGGAACTTCTTGTCCCACATGTTCCGCAAACCAATATCCTTTTCTCTTCTGATCTCTTTTCCTC
TTCCACGGCTGCCTCTAAAAGGATCAGCACCTTCCATGCAGTAGCCCATTCTTCAACATTGAGAGTCATG
ATTCTGAAAGCACCAAAGGTGGTAGATGATGAGGTTGTGGAATTTAAGGCCATGGGACAAATTGGCATCA
TAAGCTGCCTGACATGATGCATGGTGCCTGCTTTTTTGTACAAACTTGTGATCCTTGAATTCGAATCGAT
GGGATCCTGCAAAAAGAACAAGTAGCTTGTATTCTATAGTGTCACCTAAATCAAGCTTGCTCCGACGTCC
CCAGGCAGAATGGCGGTTCCCTAAACGAGCATTGCTTATATAGACCTCCCATTAGGCACGCCTACCGCCC
ATTTACGTCAATGGAACGCCCATTTGCGTCATTGCCCCTCCCCATTGACGTCAATGGGGATGTACTTGGC
AGCCATCGCGGGCCATTTACCGCCATTGACGTCAATGGGAGTACTGCCAATGTACCCTGGCGTACTTCCA
ATAGTAATGTACTTGCCAAGTTACTATTAATAGATATTGATGTACTGCCAAGTGGGCCATTTACCGTCAT
TGACGTCAATAGGGGGCGTGAGAACGGATATGAATGGGCAATGAGCCATCCCATTGACGTCAAT
